Addgene plasmid #68584: pMpGWB130
Purpose: (Empty Backbone) Gateway binary vector designed for transgenic research with Marchantia polymorpha as well as other plants
Depositing lab: Takayuki Kohchi. Depositing organization: Kyoto University, Graduate School of Biostudies. Publication: Development of Gateway Binary Vector Series with Four Different Selection Markers for the Liverwort Marchantia polymorpha. Ishizaki K, Nishihama R, Ueda M, Inoue K, Ishida S, Nishimura Y, Shikanai T, Kohchi T. PLoS One. 2015 Sep 25;10(9):e0138876. doi: 10.1371/journal.pone.0138876. eCollection 2015. PONE-D-15-25288 PubMed 26406247.
Backbone
  Vector backbone: pMpGWB100
  Backbone manufacturer: Kohchi Lab., Kyoto University
  Backbone size (bp): 9502
  Modifications to backbone: CaMV 35S promoter and coding sequence for tdTomato are cloned upstream and downstream of the Gateway cassette, respectively.
  Vector type: Plant Expression
  Promoter: Cauliflower mosaic virus 35S promoter
  Selectable markers: Hygromycin
  Tag / fusion protein: tdTomato (C terminal on insert)
Growth in bacteria
  Bacterial resistance: Chloramphenicol and Spectinomycin, 25 & 50 μg/mL
  Growth temperature: 37°C
  Growth strain: DB3.1
  Copy number: High Copy
Gene/Insert
  Cloning method: Gateway Cloning
Resource information
  A portion of this plasmid was derived from a plasmid made by: The Gateway cassette was provided by Tsuyoshi Nakagawa at Shimane University, Japan.
Terms and licenses: Academic/Nonprofit Terms; Industry Terms: Not Available to Industry
How to cite: pMpGWB130 was a gift from Takayuki Kohchi (Addgene plasmid # 68584 ; http://n2t.net/addgene:68584 ; RRID:Addgene_68584)
