[The description below was written by a language model from this plasmid's Addgene catalogue record and pLannotate feature annotations shown in this document.]
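Description:
pMpGWB130 is an empty Gateway destination binary vector for Agrobacterium-mediated plant transformation, built on the pMpGWB100 backbone and designed for transgenic work in the liverwort Marchantia polymorpha as well as other plants. Outside the T-DNA it carries a ColE1/pBR322-type origin with a bom mobilisation site for high-copy replication in E. coli, and the pVS1 origin with RepA and StaA functions for stable maintenance in Agrobacterium. Bacterial selection for the backbone is provided by an aadA spectinomycin/streptomycin resistance gene. The full sequence record is 13,557 nt, larger than the 9,502 bp listed for the parental backbone, consistent with the added promoter, Gateway cassette and reporter.

Between the nopaline-type right and left T-DNA borders lie two plant expression units. The first is a CaMV 35S promoter followed by an attR1–attR2 Gateway cassette containing a chloramphenicol resistance gene and the ccdB gyrase toxin, then a tdTomato coding sequence and the NOS terminator. An LR reaction with an entry clone replaces the CmR/ccdB cassette with the gene of interest, placing it under constitutive 35S control and, when the reading frame is kept open without a stop codon, fusing tdTomato to its C terminus. Because ccdB is lethal to standard E. coli strains, the unrecombined vector is maintained in a ccdB-tolerant strain such as DB3.1 and provides counter-selection against non-recombinant plasmids. The second unit, in the opposite orientation, is a hygromycin phosphotransferase gene driven by an enhanced 35S promoter with a CaMV poly(A) signal, allowing hygromycin selection of transformed plants. The vector is suited to overexpressing red-fluorescent fusion proteins, for example to examine subcellular localisation.
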