Features (pLannotate 1.2.2; 31 found; start..end, strand, type, name):
     54..78      -  misc_feature   RB T-DNA repeat: right border repeat from nopaline C58 T-DNA
    144..298     -  CDS            lacZα (fragment): LacZα fragment of β-galactosidase; lacZ fragment
    301..321     -  misc_feature   MCS (fragment): pUC18/19 multiple cloning site
    812..1153    +  promoter       CaMV 35S promoter: strong constitutive promoter from cauliflower mosaic virus
   1179..1303    +  protein_bind   attR1: mutant version of attR; recombination site for the Gateway® LR reaction LR Clonase™
   1340..1370    +  promoter       lac UV5 promoter: E. coli lac promoter with an "up" mutation
   1394..1423    +  promoter       cat promoter (fragment): promoter of the E. coli cat gene encoding chloramphenicol acetyltransferase
   1424..2083    +  CDS            CmR: chloramphenicol acetyltransferase; cat; confers resistance to chloramphenicol
   2262..2420    +  CDS            ccdA (fragment): CCDA_ECO57 - Also known as H, letA. Experimental evidence at protein level: Swiss-Prot protein existence level 1. Antitoxin component of a type II toxin-antitoxin (TA) system which inhibits the post-segregational killing (PSK) of plasmid-free cells, also referred to as a plasmid addiction system. Binds to and blocks the activity of CcdB; will also remove bound CcdB protein from the CcdB-GyrA complex by forming a CcdA-CcdB complex, a process termed rejuvenation. Functions as a transcriptional corepressor for the ccdAB operon, repression also requires CcdB (By similarity). From Escherichia coli
   2425..2730    +  CDS            ccdB: CcdB, a bacterial toxin that poisons DNA gyrase; ccdB; Plasmids containing the ccdB gene cannot be propagated in standard E. coli strains.
   2771..2895    -  protein_bind   attR2: mutant version of attR; recombination site for the Gateway® LR reaction LR Clonase™
   2927..4356    +  CDS            tdTomato (fragment): tandem dimeric (pseudo-monomeric) derivative of DsRed (Shaner et al., 2004) mammalian codon-optimized
   4356..4411    -  misc_feature   MCS: pUC18/19 multiple cloning site
   4417..4669    +  terminator     NOS terminator: nopaline synthase terminator and poly(A) signal
   4725..4747    -  protein_bind   lac operator (fragment): The lac repressor binds to the lac operator to inhibit transcription in E. coli. This inhibition can be relieved by adding lactose or isopropyl-β-D-thiogalactopyranoside (IPTG). lac repressor encoded by lacI
   4751..4781    -  promoter       lac promoter: promoter for the E. coli lac operon
   4796..4817    -  protein_bind   CAP binding site: CAP binding activates transcription in the presence of cAMP. E. coli catabolite activator protein
   4902..5076    -  polyA_signal   CaMV poly(A) signal: cauliflower mosaic virus polyadenylation signal
   5117..6142    -  CDS            HygR: hygromycin B phosphotransferase confers resistance to hygromycin
   6209..6884    -  promoter       CaMV 35S promoter (enhanced): cauliflower mosaic virus 35S promoter with a duplicated enhancer region
   7079..7103    -  misc_feature   LB T-DNA repeat: left border repeat from nopaline C58 T-DNA
   7362..7385    +  promoter       Pc promoter (fragment): intI1 (promoter lies within the coding sequence); class 1 integron promoter
   7561..7617    +  CDS            GmR (fragment): gentamycin acetyltransferase; aacC1; confers resistance to gentamycin
   7628..8415    +  CDS            SmR (fragment): aminoglycoside adenylyltransferase (Murphy, 1985); aadA; confers resistance to spectinomycin and streptomycin
   8661..9249    +  rep_origin     ori: high-copy-number ColE1/pMB1/pBR322/pUC origin of replication
   9435..9575    -  misc_feature   bom: basis of mobility region from pBR322
   9677..9716    -  CDS            rop (fragment): Rop protein, which maintains plasmids at low copy number; rop
   9919..10113   -  rep_origin     pVS1 oriV: origin of replication for the Pseudomonas plasmid pVS1 (Heeb et al., 2000)
  10179..11252   -  CDS            pVS1 RepA: replication protein from the Pseudomonas plasmid pVS1 (Heeb et al., 2000)
  11681..12310   -  CDS            pVS1 StaA: stability protein from the Pseudomonas plasmid pVS1 (Heeb et al., 2000)
  12870..13271   -  CDS            Y4CG_SINFN (fragment): Protein inferred from homology: Swiss-Prot protein existence level 3. From Sinorhizobium fredii (strain NBRC 101917 / NGR234).
>Addgene plasmid #68584 | pMpGWB130 | depositor full sequence | sequence record 122181 | pMpGWB130 sequence 13557 bps
TTTCACGCCCTTTTAAATATCCGATTATTCTAATAAACGCTCTTTTCTCTTAGGTTTACCCGCCAATATA
TCCTGTCAAACACTGATAGTTTAAACTGAAGGCGGGAAACGACAATCTGATCCAAGCTCAAGCTGCTCTA
GCATTCGCCATTCAGGCTGCGCAACTGTTGGGAAGGGCGATCGGTGCGGGCCTCTTCGCTATTACGCCAG
CTGGCGAAAGGGGGATGTGCTGCAAGGCGATTAAGTTGGGTAACGCCAGGGTTTTCCCAGTCACGACGTT
GTAAAACGACGGCCAGTGCCAAGCTTGCATGCCTGCAGGTCCCCAGATTAGCCTTTTCAATTTCAGAAAG
AATGCTAACCCACAGATGGTTAGAGAGGCTTACGCAGCAGGTCTCATCAAGACGATCTACCCGAGCAATA
ATCTCCAGGAAATCAAATACCTTCCCAAGAAGGTTAAAGATGCAGTCAAAAGATTCAGGACTAACTGCAT
CAAGAACACAGAGAAAGATATATTTCTCAAGATCAGAAGTACTATTCCAGTATGGACGATTCAAGGCTTG
CTTCACAAACCAAGGCAAGTAATAGAGATTGGAGTCTCTAAAAAGGTAGTTCCCACTGAATCAAAGGCCA
TGGAGTCAAAGATTCAAATAGAGGACCTAACAGAACTCGCCGTAAAGACTGGCGAACAGTTCATACAGAG
TCTCTTACGACTCAATGACAAGAAGAAAATCTTCGTCAACATGGTGGAGCACGACACACTTGTCTACTCC
AAAAATATCAAAGATACAGTCTCAGAAGACCAAAGGGCAATTGAGACTTTTCAACAAAGGGTAATATCCG
GAAACCTCCTCGGATTCCATTGCCCAGCTATCTGTCACTTTATTGTGAAGATAGTGGAAAAGGAAGGTGG
CTCCTACAAATGCCATCATTGCGATAAAGGAAAGGCCATCGTTGAAGATGCCTCTGCCGACAGTGGTCCC
AAAGATGGACCCCCACCCACGAGGAGCATCGTGGAAAAAGAAGACGTTCCAACCACGTCTTCAAAGCAAG
TGGATTGATGTGATATCTCCACTGACGTAAGGGATGACGCACAATCCCACTATCCTTCGCAAGACCCTTC
CTCTATATAAGGAAGTTCATTTCATTTGGAGAGAACACGGGGGACTCTAGAGTTATCAACAAGTTTGTAC
AAAAAAGCTGAACGAGAAACGTAAAATGATATAAATATCAATATATTAAATTAGATTTTGCATAAAAAAC
AGACTACATAATACTGTAAAACACAACATATCCAGTCACTATGGCGGCCCCTCGAGGGGCCGCATTAGGC
ACCCCAGGCTTTACACTTTATGCTTCCGGCTCGTATAATGTGTGGATTTTGAGTTAGGATCCGTCGAGAT
TTTCAGGAGCTAAGGAAGCTAAAATGGAGAAAAAAATCACTGGATATACCACCGTTGATATATCCCAATG
GCATCGTAAAGAACATTTTGAGGCATTTCAGTCAGTTGCTCAATGTACCTATAACCAGACCGTTCAGCTG
GATATTACGGCCTTTTTAAAGACCGTAAAGAAAAATAAGCACAAGTTTTATCCGGCCTTTATTCACATTC
TTGCCCGCCTGATGAATGCTCATCCGGAATTCCGTATGGCAATGAAAGACGGTGAGCTGGTGATATGGGA
TAGTGTTCACCCTTGTTACACCGTTTTCCATGAGCAAACTGAAACGTTTTCATCGCTCTGGAGTGAATAC
CACGACGATTTCCGGCAGTTTCTACACATATATTCGCAAGATGTGGCGTGTTACGGTGAAAACCTGGCCT
ATTTCCCTAAAGGGTTTATTGAGAATATGTTTTTCGTCTCAGCCAATCCCTGGGTGAGTTTCACCAGTTT
TGATTTAAACGTGGCCAATATGGACAACTTCTTCGCCCCCGTTTTCACCATGGGCAAATATTATACGCAA
GGCGACAAGGTGCTGATGCCGCTGGCGATTCAGGTTCATCATGCCGTTTGTGATGGCTTCCATGTCGGCA
GAATGCTTAATGAATTACAACAGTACTGCGATGAGTGGCAGGGCGGGGCGTAAAGATCTGGATCCGGCTT
ACTAAAAGCCAGATAACAGTATGCGTATTTGCGCGCTGATTTTTGCGGTATAAGAATATATACTGATATG
TATACCCGAAGTATGTCAAAAAGAGGTATGCTATGAAGCAGCGTATTACAGTGACAGTTGACAGCGACAG
CTATCAGTTGCTCAAGGCATATATGATGTCAATATCTCCGGTCTGGTAAGCACAACCATGCAGAATGAAG
CCCGTCGTCTGCGTGCCGAACGCTGGAAAGCGGAAAATCAGGAAGGGATGGCTGAGGTCGCCCGGTTTAT
TGAAATGAACGGCTCTTTTGCTGACGAGAACAGGGGCTGGTGAAATGCAGTTTAAGGTTTACACCTATAA
AAGAGAGAGCCGTTATCGTCTGTTTGTGGATGTACAGAGTGATATTATTGACACGCCCGGGCGACGGATG
GTGATCCCCCTGGCCAGTGCACGTCTGCTGTCAGATAAAGTCCCCCGTGAACTTTACCCGGTGGTGCATA
TCGGGGATGAAAGCTGGCGCATGATGACCACCGATATGGCCAGTGTGCCGGTCTCCGTTATCGGGGAAGA
AGTGGCTGATCTCAGCCACCGCGAAAATGACATCAAAAACGCCATTAACCTGATGTTCTGGGGAATATAA
ATGTCAGGCTCCCTTATACACAGCCAGTCTGCAGGTCGACCATAGTGACTGGATATGTTGTGTTTTACAG
TATTATGTAGTCTGTTTTTTATGCAAAATCTAATTTAATATATTGATATTTATATCATTTTACGTTTCTC
GTTCAGCTTTCTTGTACAAAGTGGTTGATAACAGCGCTGGAGGCTCCGGTGGGAGCATGGTGAGCAAGGG
CGAGGAGGTCATCAAAGAGTTCATGCGCTTCAAGGTGCGCATGGAGGGCTCCATGAACGGCCACGAGTTC
GAGATCGAGGGCGAGGGCGAGGGCCGCCCCTACGAGGGCACCCAGACCGCCAAGCTGAAGGTGACCAAGG
GCGGCCCCCTGCCCTTCGCCTGGGACATCCTGTCCCCCCAGTTCATGTACGGCTCCAAGGCGTACGTGAA
GCACCCCGCCGACATCCCCGATTACAAGAAGCTGTCCTTCCCCGAGGGCTTCAAGTGGGAGCGCGTGATG
AACTTCGAGGACGGCGGTCTGGTGACCGTGACCCAGGACTCCTCCCTGCAGGACGGCACGCTGATCTACA
AGGTGAAGATGCGCGGCACCAACTTCCCCCCCGACGGCCCCGTAATGCAGAAGAAGACCATGGGCTGGGA
GGCCTCCACCGAGCGCCTGTACCCCCGCGACGGCGTGCTGAAGGGCGAGATCCACCAGGCCCTGAAGCTG
AAGGACGGCGGCCACTACCTGGTGGAGTTCAAGACCATCTACATGGCCAAGAAGCCCGTGCAACTGCCCG
GCTACTACTACGTGGACACCAAGCTGGACATCACCTCCCACAACGAGGACTACACCATCGTGGAACAGTA
CGAGCGCTCCGAGGGCCGCCACCACCTGTTCCTGGGGCATGGCACCGGCAGCACCGGCAGCGGCAGCTCC
GGCACCGCCTCCTCCGAGGACAACAACATGGCCGTCATCAAAGAGTTCATGCGCTTCAAGGTGCGCATGG
AGGGCTCCATGAACGGCCACGAGTTCGAGATCGAGGGCGAGGGCGAGGGCCGCCCCTACGAGGGCACCCA
GACCGCCAAGCTGAAGGTGACCAAGGGCGGCCCCCTGCCCTTCGCCTGGGACATCCTGTCCCCCCAGTTC
ATGTACGGCTCCAAGGCGTACGTGAAGCACCCCGCCGACATCCCCGATTACAAGAAGCTGTCCTTCCCCG
AGGGCTTCAAGTGGGAGCGCGTGATGAACTTCGAGGACGGCGGTCTGGTGACCGTGACCCAGGACTCCTC
CCTGCAGGACGGCACGCTGATCTACAAGGTGAAGATGCGCGGCACCAACTTCCCCCCCGACGGCCCCGTA
ATGCAGAAGAAGACCATGGGCTGGGAGGCCTCCACCGAGCGCCTGTACCCCCGCGACGGCGTGCTGAAGG
GCGAGATCCACCAGGCCCTGAAGCTGAAGGACGGCGGCCGCTACCTGGTGGAGTTCAAGACCATCTACAT
GGCCAAGAAGCCCGTGCAACTGCCCGGCTACTACTACGTGGACACCAAGCTGGACATCACCTCCCACAAC
GAGGACTACACCATCGTGGAACAGTACGAGCGCTCCGAGGGCCGCCACCACCTGTTCCTGTACGGCATGG
ACGAGCTGTACAAGTAAGCTTGCATGCCTGCAGGTCGACTCTAGAGGATCCCCGGGTACCGAGCTCGAAT
TTCCCCGATCGTTCAAACATTTGGCAATAAAGTTTCTTAAGATTGAATCCTGTTGCCGGTCTTGCGATGA
TTATCATATAATTTCTGTTGAATTACGTTAAGCATGTAATAATTAACATGTAATGCATGACGTTATTTAT
GAGATGGGTTTTTATGATTAGAGTCCCGCAATTATACATTTAATACGCGATAGAAAACAAAATATAGCGC
GCAAACTAGGATAAATTATCGCGCGCGGTGTCATCTATGTTACTAGATCGGGAATTGGTTCCGGAACCAA
TTCGTAATCATGGTCATAGCTGTTTCCTGTGTGAAATTGTTATCCGCTCACAATTCCACACAACATACGA
GCCGGAAGCATAAAGTGTAAAGCCTGGGGTGCCTAATGAGTGAGCTAACTCACATTAGGCTGAATTAGGC
GCGCCTATTTCTGAATTCAACACATTGCGGACGTTTTTAATGTACTGAATTAACGCCGAATTAATTCGGG
GGATCTGGATTTTAGTACTGGATTTTGGTTTTAGGAATTAGAAATTTTATTGATAGAAGTATTTTACAAA
TACAAATACATACTAAGGGTTTCTTATATGCTCAACACATGAGCGAAACCCTATAGGAACCCTAATTCCC
TTATCTGGGAACTACTCACACATTATTATGGAGAAACTCGAGCTTGTCGATCGACAGATCCCGGTCGGCA
TCTACTCTATTTCTTTGCCCTCGGACGAGTGCTGGGGCGTCGGTTTCCACTATCGGCGAGTACTTCTACA
CAGCCATCGGTCCAGACGGCCGCGCTTCTGCGGGCGATTTGTGTACGCCCGACAGTCCCGGCTCCGGATC
GGACGATTGCGTCGCATCGACCCTGCGCCCAAGCTGCATCATCGAAATTGCCGTCAACCAAGCTCTGATA
GAGTTGGTCAAGACCAATGCGGAGCATATACGCCCGGAGTCGTGGCGATCCTGCAAGCTCCGGATGCCTC
CGCTCGAAGTAGCGCGTCTGCTGCTCCATACAAGCCAACCACGGCCTCCAGAAGAAGATGTTGGCGACCT
CGTATTGGGAATCCCCGAACATCGCCTCGCTCCAGTCAATGACCGCTGTTATGCGGCCATTGTCCGTCAG
GACATTGTTGGAGCCGAAATCCGCGTGCACGAGGTGCCGGACTTCGGGGCAGTCCTCGGCCCAAAGCATC
AGCTCATCGAGAGCCTGCGCGACGGACGCACTGACGGTGTCGTCCATCACAGTTTGCCAGTGATACACAT
GGGGATCAGCAATCGCGCATATGAAATCACGCCATGTAGTGTATTGACCGATTCCTTGCGGTCCGAATGG
GCCGAACCCGCTCGTCTGGCTAAGATCGGCCGCAGCGATCGCATCCATAGCCTCCGCGACCGGTTGTAGA
ACAGCGGGCAGTTCGGTTTCAGGCAGGTCTTGCAACGTGACACCCTGTGAACGGCGGGAGATGCAATAGG
TCAGGCTCTCGCTAAACTCCCCAATGTCAAGCACTTCCGGAATCGGGAGCGCGGCCGATGCAAAGTGCCG
ATAAACATAACGATCTTTGTAGAAACCATCGGCGCAGCTATTTACCCGCAGGACATATCCACGCCCTCCT
ACATCGAAGCTGAAAGCACGAGATTCTTCGCCCTCCGAGAGCTGCATCAGGTCGGAGACGCTGTCGAACT
TTTCGATCAGAAACTTCTCGACAGACGTCGCGGTGAGTTCAGGCTTTTTCATATCTCATTGCCCCCCGGA
TCTGCGAAAGCTCGAGAGAGATAGATTTGTAGAGAGAGACTGGTGATTTCAGCGTGTCCTCTCCAAATGA
AATGAACTTCCTTATATAGAGGAAGGTCTTGCGAAGGATAGTGGGATTGTGCGTCATCCCTTACGTCAGT
GGAGATATCACATCAATCCACTTGCTTTGAAGACGTGGTTGGAACGTCTTCTTTTTCCACGATGCTCCTC
GTGGGTGGGGGTCCATCTTTGGGACCACTGTCGGCAGAGGCATCTTGAACGATAGCCTTTCCTTTATCGC
AATGATGGCATTTGTAGGTGCCACCTTCCTTTTCTACTGTCCTTTTGATGAAGTGACAGATAGCTGGGCA
ATGGAATCCGAGGAGGTTTCCCGATATTACCCTTTGTTGAAAAGTCTCAATAGCCCTTTGGTCTTCTGAG
ACTGTATCTTTGATATTCTTGGAGTAGACGAGAGTGTCGTGCTCCACCATGTTCACATCAATCCACTTGC
TTTGAAGACGTGGTTGGAACGTCTTCTTTTTCCACGATGCTCCTCGTGGGTGGGGGTCCATCTTTGGGAC
CACTGTCGGCAGAGGCATCTTGAACGATAGCCTTTCCTTTATCGCAATGATGGCATTTGTAGGTGCCACC
TTCCTTTTCTACTGTCCTTTTGATGAAGTGACAGATAGCTGGGCAATGGAATCCGAGGAGGTTTCCCGAT
ATTACCCTTTGTTGAAAAGTCTCAATAGCCCTTTGGTCTTCTGAGACTGTATCTTTGATATTCTTGGAGT
AGACGAGAGTGTCGTGCTCCACCATGTTGGCAAGCTGCTCTAGCCAATACGCAAACCGAATTCAGAAATA
AATTCAGCCTAATTCGGCGTTAATTCAGTACATTAAAAACGTCCGCAATGTGTTATTAAGTTGTCTAAGC
GTCAATTTGTTTACACCACAATATATCCTGCCACCAGCCAGCCAACAGCTCCCCGACCGGCAGCTCGGCA
CAAAATCACCACTCGATACAGGCAGCCCATCAGTCCGGGACGGCGTCAGCGGGAGAGCCGTTGTAAGGCG
GCAGACTTTGCTCATGTTACCGATGCTATTCGGAAGAACGGCAACTAAGCTGCCGGGTTTGAAACACGGA
TGATCTCGCGGAGGGTAGCATGTTGATTGTAACGATGACAGAGCGTTGCTGCCTGTGATCAATTCGGGCA
CGAACCCAGTGGACATAAGCCTGTTCGGTTCGTAAGCTGTAATGCAAGTAGCGTATGCGCTCACGCAACT
GGTCCAGAACCTTGACCGAACGCAGCGGTGGTAACGGCGCAGTGGCGGTTTTCATGGCTTGTTATGACTG
TTTTTTTGGGGTACAGTCTATGCCTCGGGCATCCAAGCAGCAAGCGCGTTACGCCGTGGGTCGATGTTTG
ATGTTATGGAGCAGCAACGATGTTACGCAGCAGGGCAGTCGCCCTAAAACAAAGTTAAACATCATGGGGG
AAGCGGTGATCGCCGAAGTATCGACTCAACTATCAGAGGTAGTTGGCGTCATCGAGCGCCATCTCGAACC
GACGTTGCTGGCCGTACATTTGTACGGCTCCGCAGTGGATGGCGGCCTGAAGCCACACAGTGATATTGAT
TTGCTGGTTACGGTGACCGTAAGGCTTGATGAAACAACGCGGCGAGCTTTGATCAACGACCTTTTGGAAA
CTTCGGCTTCCCCTGGAGAGAGCGAGATTCTCCGCGCTGTAGAAGTCACCATTGTTGTGCACGACGACAT
CATTCCGTGGCGTTATCCAGCTAAGCGCGAACTGCAATTTGGAGAATGGCAGCGCAATGACATTCTTGCA
GGTATCTTCGAGCCAGCCACGATCGACATTGATCTGGCTATCTTGCTGACAAAAGCAAGAGAACATAGCG
TTGCCTTGGTAGGTCCAGCGGCGGAGGAACTCTTTGATCCGGTTCCTGAACAGGATCTATTTGAGGCGCT
AAATGAAACCTTAACGCTATGGAACTCGCCGCCCGACTGGGCTGGCGATGAGCGAAATGTAGTGCTTACG
TTGTCCCGCATTTGGTACAGCGCAGTAACCGGCAAAATCGCGCCGAAGGATGTCGCTGCCGACTGGGCAA
TGGAGCGCCTGCCGGCCCAGTATCAGCCCGTCATACTTGAAGCTAGACAGGCTTATCTTGGACAAGAAGA
AGATCGCTTGGCCTCGCGCGCAGATCAGTTGGAAGAATTTGTCCACTACGTGAAAGGCGAGATCACCAAG
GTAGTCGGCAAATAATGTCTAGCTAGAAATTCGTTCAAGCCGACGCCGCTTCGCGGCGCGGCTTAACTCA
AGCGTTAGATGCACTAAGCACATAATTGCTCACAGCCAAACTATCAGGTCAAGTCTGCTTTTATTATTTT
TAAGCGTGCATAATAAGCCCTACACAAATTGGGAGATATATCATGCATGACCAAAATCCCTTAACGTGAG
TTTTCGTTCCACTGAGCGTCAGACCCCGTAGAAAAGATCAAAGGATCTTCTTGAGATCCTTTTTTTCTGC
GCGTAATCTGCTGCTTGCAAACAAAAAAACCACCGCTACCAGCGGTGGTTTGTTTGCCGGATCAAGAGCT
ACCAACTCTTTTTCCGAAGGTAACTGGCTTCAGCAGAGCGCAGATACCAAATACTGTCCTTCTAGTGTAG
CCGTAGTTAGGCCACCACTTCAAGAACTCTGTAGCACCGCCTACATACCTCGCTCTGCTAATCCTGTTAC
CAGTGGCTGCTGCCAGTGGCGATAAGTCGTGTCTTACCGGGTTGGACTCAAGACGATAGTTACCGGATAA
GGCGCAGCGGTCGGGCTGAACGGGGGGTTCGTGCACACAGCCCAGCTTGGAGCGAACGACCTACACCGAA
CTGAGATACCTACAGCGTGAGCTATGAGAAAGCGCCACGCTTCCCGAAGGGAGAAAGGCGGACAGGTATC
CGGTAAGCGGCAGGGTCGGAACAGGAGAGCGCACGAGGGAGCTTCCAGGGGGAAACGCCTGGTATCTTTA
TAGTCCTGTCGGGTTTCGCCACCTCTGACTTGAGCGTCGATTTTTGTGATGCTCGTCAGGGGGGCGGAGC
CTATGGAAAAACGCCAGCAACGCGGCCTTTTTACGGTTCCTGGCCTTTTGCTGGCCTTTTGCTCACATGT
TCTTTCCTGCGTTATCCCCTGATTCTGTGGATAACCGTATTACCGCCTTTGAGTGAGCTGATACCGCTCG
CCGCAGCCGAACGACCGAGCGCAGCGAGTCAGTGAGCGAGGAAGCGGAAGAGCGCCTGATGCGGTATTTT
CTCCTTACGCATCTGTGCGGTATTTCACACCGCATATGGTGCACTCTCAGTACAATCTGCTCTGATGCCG
CATAGTTAAGCCAGTATACACTCCGCTATCGCTACGTGACTGGGTCATGGCTGCGCCCCGACACCCGCCA
ACACCCGCTGACGCGCCCTGACGGGCTTGTCTGCTCCCGGCATCCGCTTACAGACAAGCTGTGACCGTCT
CCGGGAGCTGCATGTGTCAGAGGTTTTCACCGTCATCACCGAAACGCGCGAGGCAGGGTGCCTTGATGTG
GGCGCCGGCGGTCGAGTGGCGACGGCGCGGCTTGTCCGCGCCCTGGTAGATTGCCTGGCCGTAGGCCAGC
CATTTTTGAGCGGCCAGCGGCCGCGATAGGCCGACGCGAAGCGGCGGGGCGTAGGGAGCGCAGCGACCGA
AGGGTAGGCGCTTTTTGCAGCTCTTCGGCTGTGCGCTGGCCAGACAGTTATGCACAGGCCAGGCGGGTTT
TAAGAGTTTTAATAAGTTTTAAAGAGTTTTAGGCGGAAAAATCGCCTTTTTTCTCTTTTATATCAGTCAC
TTACATGTGTGACCGGTTCCCAATGTACGGCTTTGGGTTCCCAATGTACGGGTTCCGGTTCCCAATGTAC
GGCTTTGGGTTCCCAATGTACGTGCTATCCACAGGAAAGAGACCTTTTCGACCTTTTTCCCCTGCTAGGG
CAATTTGCCCTAGCATCTGCTCCGTACATTAGGAACCGGCGGATGCTTCGCCCTCGATCAGGTTGCGGTA
GCGCATGACTAGGATCGGGCCAGCCTGCCCCGCCTCCTCCTTCAAATCGTACTCCGGCAGGTCATTTGAC
CCGATCAGCTTGCGCACGGTGAAACAGAACTTCTTGAACTCTCCGGCGCTGCCACTGCGTTCGTAGATCG
TCTTGAACAACCATCTGGCTTCTGCCTTGCCTGCGGCGCGGCGTGCCAGGCGGTAGAGAAAACGGCCGAT
GCCGGGATCGATCAAAAAGTAATCGGGGTGAACCGTCAGCACGTCCGGGTTCTTGCCTTCTGTGATCTCG
CGGTACATCCAATCAGCTAGCTCGATCTCGATGTACTCCGGCCGCCCGGTTTCGCTCTTTACGATCTTGT
AGCGGCTAATCAAGGCTTCACCCTCGGATACCGTCACCAGGCGGCCGTTCTTGGCCTTCTTCGTACGCTG
CATGGCAACGTGCGTGGTGTTTAACCGAATGCAGGTTTCTACCAGGTCGTCTTTCTGCTTTCCGCCATCG
GCTCGCCGGCAGAACTTGAGTACGTCCGCAACGTGTGGACGGAACACGCGGCCGGGCTTGTCTCCCTTCC
CTTCCCGGTATCGGTTCATGGATTCGGTTAGATGGGAAACCGCCATCAGTACCAGGTCGTAATCCCACAC
ACTGGCCATGCCGGCCGGCCCTGCGGAAACCTCTACGTGCCCGTCTGGAAGCTCGTAGCGGATCACCTCG
CCAGCTCGTCGGTCACGCTTCGACAGACGGAAAACGGCCACGTCCATGATGCTGCGACTATCGCGGGTGC
CCACGTCATAGAGCATCGGAACGAAAAAATCTGGTTGCTCGTCGCCCTTGGGCGGCTTCCTAATCGACGG
CGCACCGGCTGCCGGCGGTTGCCGGGATTCTTTGCGGATTCGATCAGCGGCCGCTTGCCACGATTCACCG
GGGCGTGCTTCTGCCTCGATGCGTTGCCGCTGGGCGGCCTGCGCGGCCTTCAACTTCTCCACCAGGTCAT
CACCCAGCGCCGCGCCGATTTGTACCGGGCCGGATGGTTTGCGACCGCTCACGCCGATTCCTCGGGCTTG
GGGGTTCCAGTGCCATTGCAGGGCCGGCAGACAACCCAGCCGCTTACGCCTGGCCAACCGCCCGTTCCTC
CACACATGGGGCATTCCACGGCGTCGGTGCCTGGTTGTTCTTGATTTTCCATGCCGCCTCCTTTAGCCGC
TAAAATTCATCTACTCATTTATTCATTTGCTCATTTACTCTGGTAGCTGCGCGATGTATTCAGATAGCAG
CTCGGTAATGGTCTTGCCTTGGCGTACCGCGTACATCTTCAGCTTGGTGTGATCCTCCGCCGGCAACTGA
AAGTTGACCCGCTTCATGGCTGGCGTGTCTGCCAGGCTGGCCAACGTTGCAGCCTTGCTGCTGCGTGCGC
TCGGACGGCCGGCACTTAGCGTGTTTGTGCTTTTGCTCATTTTCTCTTTACCTCATTAACTCAAATGAGT
TTTGATTTAATTTCAGCGGCCAGCGCCTGGACCTCGCGGGCAGCGTCGCCCTCGGGTTCTGATTCAAGAA
CGGTTGTGCCGGCGGCGGCAGTGCCTGGGTAGCTCACGCGCTGCGTGATACGGGACTCAAGAATGGGCAG
CTCGTACCCGGCCAGCGCCTCGGCAACCTCACCGCCGATGCGCGTGCCTTTGATCGCCCGCGACACGACA
AAGGCCGCTTGTAGCCTTCCATCCGTGACCTCAATGCGCTGCTTAACCAGCTCCACCAGGTCGGCGGTGG
CCCATATGTCGTAAGGGCTTGGCTGCACCGGAATCAGCACGAAGTCGGCTGCCTTGATCGCGGACACAGC
CAAGTCCGCCGCCTGGGGCGCTCCGTCGATCACTACGAAGTCGCGCCGGCCGATGGCCTTCACGTCGCGG
TCAATCGTCGGGCGGTCGATGCCGACAACGGTTAGCGGTTGATCTTCCCGCACGGCCGCCCAATCGCGGG
CACTGCCCTGGGGATCGGAATCGACTAACAGAACATCGGCCCCGGCGAGTTGCAGGGCGCGGGCTAGATG
GGTTGCGATGGTCGTCTTGCCTGACCCGCCTTTCTGGTTAAGTACAGCGATAACCTTCATGCGTTCCCCT
TGCGTATTTGTTTATTTACTCATCGCATCATATACGCAGCGACCGCATGACGCAAGCTGTTTTACTCAAA
TACACATCACCTTTTTAGACGGCGGCGCTCGGTTTCTTCAGCGGCCAAGCTGGCCGGCCAGGCCGCCAGC
TTGGCATCAGACAAACCGGCCAGGATTTCATGCAGCCGCACGGTTGAGACGTGCGCGGGCGGCTCGAACA
CGTACCCGGCCGCGATCATCTCCGCCTCGATCTCTTCGGTAATGAAAAACGGTTCGTCCTGGCCGTCCTG
GTGCGGTTTCATGCTTGTTCCTCTTGGCGTTCATTCTCGGCGGCCGCCAGGGCGTCGGCCTCGGTCAATG
CGTCCTCACGGAAGGCACCGCGCCGCCTGGCCTCGGTGGGCGTCACTTCCTCGCTGCGCTCAAGTGCGCG
GTACAGGGTCGAGCGATGCACGCCAAGCAGTGCAGCCGCCTCTTTCACGGTGCGGCCTTCCTGGTCGATC
AGCTCGCGGGCGTGCGCGATCTGTGCCGGGGTGAGGGTAGGGCGGGGGCCAAACTTCACGCCTCGGGCCT
TGGCGGCCTCGCGCCCGCTCCGGGTGCGGTCGATGATTAGGGAACGCTCGAACTCGGCAATGCCGGCGAA
CACGGTCAACACCATGCGGCCGGCCGGCGTGGTGGTGTCGGCCCACGGCTCTGCCAGGCTACGCAGGCCC
GCGCCGGCCTCCTGGATGCGCTCGGCAATGTCCAGTAGGTCGCGGGTGCTGCGGGCCAGGCGGTCTAGCC
TGGTCACTGTCACAACGTCGCCAGGGCGTAGGTGGTCAAGCATCCTGGCCAGCTCCGGGCGGTCGCGCCT
GGTGCCGGTGATCTTCTCGGAAAACAGCTTGGTGCAGCCGGCCGCGTGCAGTTCGGCCCGTTGGTTGGTC
AAGTCCTGGTCGTCGGTGCTGACGCGGGCATAGCCCAGCAGGCCAGCGGCGGCGCTCTTGTTCATGGCGT
AATGTCTCCGGTTCTAGTCGCAAGTATTCTACTTTATGCGACTAAAACACGCGACAAGAAAACGCCAGGA
AAAGGGCAGGGCGGCAGCCTGTCGCGTAACTTAGGACTTGTGCGACATGTCGTTTTCAGAAGACGGCTGC
ACTGAACGTCAGAAGCCGACTGCACTATAGCAGCGGAGGGGTTGGATCAAAGTACTTTGATCCCGAGGGG
AACCCTGTGGTTGGCATGCACATACAAATGGACGAACGGATAAACCT
