>Addgene plasmid #68584 | pMpGWB130 | addgene partial sequence | sequence record 127952 | CAT-R 5'-GCAACTGACTGAAATGCCTC-3'
GGATCCTAACTCAAAATCCACACATTATACGAGCCGGAAGCATAAAGTGTAAAGCCTGGGGTGCCTAATG
CGGCCCCTCGAGGGGCCGCCATAGTGACTGGATATGTTGTGTTTTACAGTATTATGTAGTCTGTTTTTTA
TGCAAAATCTAATTTAATATATTGATATTTATATCATTTTACTTTTCTCGTTCAGCTTTTTTGTACAAAC
TTGTTGATAACTCTAGAGTCCCCCGTGTTCTCTCCAAATGAAATGAACTTCCTTATATA
