>Addgene plasmid #68584 | pMpGWB130 | addgene partial sequence | sequence record 127954 | ccdB-Fwd 5'-GCATGATGACCACCGATATG-3'
GGGAATATAAATGTCAGGCTCCCTTATACACAGCCAGTCTGCAGGTCGACCATAGTGACTGGATATGTTG
TGTTTTACAGTATTATGTAGTCTGTTTTTTATGCAAAATCTAATTTAATATATTGATATTTATATCATTT
TACGTTTCTCGTTCAGCTTTCTTGTACAAAGTGGTTGATAACAGCGCTGGAGGCTCCGGTGGGAGCATGG
TGAGCAAGGGCGAGGA
